>Addgene plasmid #77613 | PAPSS1 gRNA (BRDN0001148228) | addgene full sequence | sequence record 188102 | Addgene Assembled Sequence
CCCGGGTGCAAAGATGGATAAAGTTTTAAACAGAGAGGAATCTTTGCAGCTAATGGACCTTCTAGGTCTT
GAAAGGAGTGGGAATTGGCTCCGGTGCCCGTCAGTGGGCAGAGCGCACATCGCCCACAGTCCCCGAGAAG
TTGGGGGGAGGGGTCGGCAATTGATCCGGTGCCTAGAGAAGGTGGCGCGGGGTAAACTGGGAAAGTGATG
TCGTGTACTGGCTCCGCCTTTTTCCCGAGGGTGGGGGAGAACCGTATATAAGTGCAGTAGTCGCCGTGAA
CGTTCTTTTTCGCAACGGGTTTGCCGCCAGAACACAGGTAAGTGCCGTGTGTGGTTCCCGCGGGCCTGGC
CTCTTTACGGGTTATGGCCCTTGCGTGCCTTGAATTACTTCCACCTGGCTGCAGTACGTGATTCTTGATC
CCGAGCTTCGGGTTGGAAGTGGGTGGGAGAGTTCGAGGCCTTGCGCTTAAGGAGCCCCTTCGCCTCGTGC
TTGAGTTGAGGCCTGGCCTGGGCGCTGGGGCCGCCGCGTGCGAATCTGGTGGCACCTTCGCGCCTGTCTC
GCTGCTTTCGATAAGTCTCTAGCCATTTAAAATTTTTGATGACCTGCTGCGACGCTTTTTTTCTGGCAAG
ATAGTCTTGTAAATGCGGGCCAAGATCTGCACACTGGTATTTCGGTTTTTGGGGCCGCGGGCGGCGACGG
GGCCCGTGCGTCCCAGCGCACATGTTCGGCGAGGCGGGGCCTGCGAGCGCGGCCACCGAGAATCGGACGG
GGGTAGTCTCAAGCTGGCCGGCCTGCTCTGGTGCCTGGCCTCGCGCCGCCGTGTATCGCCCCGCCCTGGG
CGGCAAGGCTGGCCCGGTCGGCACCAGTTGCGTGAGCGGAAAGATGGCCGCTTCCCGGCCCTGCTGCAGG
GAGCTCAAAATGGAGGACGCGGCGCTCGGGAGAGCGGGCGGGTGAGTCACCCACACAAAGGAAAAGGGCC
TTTCCGTCCTCAGCCGTCGCTTCATGTGACTCCACGGAGTACCGGGCGCCGTCCAGGCACCTCGATTAGT
TCTCGAGCTTTTGGAGTACGTCGTCTTTAGGTTGGGGGGAGGGGTTTTATGCGATGGAGTTTCCCCACAC
TGAGTGGGTGGAGACTGAAGTTAGGCCAGCTTGGCACTTGATGTAATTCTCCTTGGAATTTGCCCTTTTT
GAGTTTGGATCTTGGTTCATTCTCAAGCCTCAGACAGTGGTTCAAAGTTTTTTTCTTCCATTTCAGGTGT
CGTGACGTACGGCCACCATGACCGAGTACAAGCCCACGGTGCGCCTCGCCACCCGCGACGACGTCCCCAG
GGCCGTACGCACCCTCGCCGCCGCGTTCGCCGACTACCCCGCCACGCGCCACACCGTCGATCCGGACCGC
CACATCGAGCGGGTCACCGAGCTGCAAGAACTCTTCCTCACGCGCGTCGGGCTCGACATCGGCAAGGTGT
GGGTCGCGGACGACGGCGCCGCCGTGGCGGTCTGGACCACGCCGGAGAGCGTCGAAGCGGGGGCGGTGTT
CGCCGAGATCGGCCCGCGCATGGCCGAGTTGAGCGGTTCCCGGCTGGCCGCGCAGCAACAGATGGAAGGC
CTCCTGGCGCCGCACCGGCCCAAGGAGCCCGCGTGGTTCCTGGCCACCGTCGGAGTCTCGCCCGACCACC
AGGGCAAGGGTCTGGGCAGCGCCGTCGTGCTCCCCGGAGTGGAGGCGGCCGAGCGCGCCGGGGTGCCCGC
CTTCCTGGAGACCTCCGCGCCCCGCAACCTCCCCTTCTACGAGCGGCTCGGCTTCACCGTCACCGCCGAC
GTCGAGGTGCCCGAAGGACCGCGCACCTGGTGCATGACCCGCAAGCCCGGTGCCTGAACGCGTTAAGTCG
ACAATCAACCTCTGGATTACAAAATTTGTGAAAGATTGACTGGTATTCTTAACTATGTTGCTCCTTTTAC
GCTATGTGGATACGCTGCTTTAATGCCTTTGTATCATGCTATTGCTTCCCGTATGGCTTTCATTTTCTCC
TCCTTGTATAAATCCTGGTTGCTGTCTCTTTATGAGGAGTTGTGGCCCGTTGTCAGGCAACGTGGCGTGG
TGTGCACTGTGTTTGCTGACGCAACCCCCACTGGTTGGGGCATTGCCACCACCTGTCAGCTCCTTTCCGG
GACTTTCGCTTTCCCCCTCCCTATTGCCACGGCGGAACTCATCGCCGCCTGCCTTGCCCGCTGCTGGACA
GGGGCTCGGCTGTTGGGCACTGACAATTCCGTGGTGTTGTCGGGGAAATCATCGTCCTTTCCTTGGCTGC
TCGCCTGTGTTGCCACCTGGATTCTGCGCGGGACGTCCTTCTGCTACGTCCCTTCGGCCCTCAATCCAGC
GGACCTTCCTTCCCGCGGCCTGCTGCCGGCTCTGCGGCCTCTTCCGCGTCTTCGCCTTCGCCCTCAGACG
AGTCGGATCTCCCTTTGGGCCGCCTCCCCGCGTCGACTTTAAGACCAATGACTTACAAGGCAGCTGTAGA
TCTTAGCCACTTTTTAAAAGAAAAGGGGGGACTGGAAGGGCTAATTCACTCCCAACGAAGACAAGATCTG
CTTTTTGCTTGTACTGGGTCTCTCTGGTTAGACCAGATCTGAGCCTGGGAGCTCTCTGGCTAACTAGGGA
ACCCACTGCTTAAGCCTCAATAAAGCTTGCCTTGAGTGCTTCAAGTAGTGTGTGCCCGTCTGTTGTGTGA
CTCTGGTAACTAGAGATCCCTCAGACCCTTTTAGTCAGTGTGGAAAATCTCTAGCAGTACGTATAGTAGT
TCATGTCATCTTATTATTCAGTATTTATAACTTGCAAAGAAATGAATATCAGAGAGTGAGAGGAACTTGT
TTATTGCAGCTTATAATGGTTACAAATAAAGCAATAGCATCACAAATTTCACAAATAAAGCATTTTTTTC
ACTGCATTCTAGTTGTGGTTTGTCCAAACTCATCAATGTATCTTATCATGTCTGGCTCTAGCTATCCCGC
CCCTAACTCCGCCCATCCCGCCCCTAACTCCGCCCAGTTCCGCCCATTCTCCGCCCCATGGCTGACTAAT
TTTTTTTATTTATGCAGAGGCCGAGGCCGCCTCGGCCTCTGAGCTATTCCAGAAGTAGTGAGGAGGCTTT
TTTGGAGGCCTAGGGACGTACCCAATTCGCCCTATAGTGAGTCGTATTACGCGCGCTCACTGGCCGTCGT
TTTACAACGTCGTGACTGGGAAAACCCTGGCGTTACCCAACTTAATCGCCTTGCAGCACATCCCCCTTTC
GCCAGCTGGCGTAATAGCGAAGAGGCCCGCACCGATCGCCCTTCCCAACAGTTGCGCAGCCTGAATGGCG
AATGGG
[124 nt withheld, positions 3367-3490]
C
[91 nt withheld, positions 3492-3582]
A
[49 nt withheld, positions 3584-3632]
CCTTTGACGTTGGAGTCCACGTTCTTT
[37 nt withheld, positions 3660-3696]
ACCCTATCTCGGTCTATTCTTTTGATTTATAAGGGATTTTGCCGATTTCGGCCTATTGGTTAAAAAATGA
GCTGATTTAACAAAAATTTAACGCGAATTTTAACAAAATATTAACGCTTACAATTTAGGTGGCACTTTTC
GGGGAAATGTGCGCGGAACCCCTATTTGTTTATTTTTCTAAATACATTCAAATATGTATCCGCTCATGAG
ACAATAACCCTGATAAATGCTTCAATAATATTGAAAAAGGAAGAGTATGAGTATTCAACATTTCCGTGTC
GCCCTTATTCCCTTTTTTGCGGCATTTTGCCTTCCTGTTTTTGCTCACCCAGAAACGCTGGTGAAAGTAA
AAGATGCTGAAGATCAGTTGGGTGCACGAGTGGGTTACATCGAACTGGATCTCAACAGCGGTAAGATCCT
TGAGAGTTTTCGCCCCGAAGAACGTTTTCCAATGATGAGCACTTTTAAAGTTCTGCTATGTGGCGCGGTA
TTATCCCGTATTGACGCCGGGCAAGAGCAACTCGGTCGCCGCATACACTATTCTCAGAATGACTTGGTTG
AGTACTCACCAGTCACAGAAAAGCATCTTACGGATGGCATGACAGTAAGAGAATTATGCAGTGCTGCCAT
AACCATGAGTGATAACACTGCGGCCAACTTACTTCTGACAACGATCGGAGGACCGAAGGAGCTAACCGCT
TTTTTGCACAACATGGGGGATCATGTAACTCGCCTTGATCGTTGGGAACCGGAGCTGAATGAAGCCATAC
CAAACGACGAGCGTGACACCACGATGCCTGTAGCAATGGCAACAACGTTGCGCAAACTATTAACTGGCGA
ACTACTTACTCTAGCTTCCCGGCAACAATTAATAGACTGGATGGAGGCGGATAAAGTTGCAGGACCACTT
CTGCGCTCGGCCCTTCCGGCTGGCTGGTTTATTGCTGATAAATCTGGAGCCGGTGAGCGTGGGTCTCGCG
GTATCATTGCAGCACTGGGGCCAGATGGTAAGCCCTCCCGTATCGTAGTTATCTACACGACGGGGAGTCA
GGCAACTATGGATGAACGAAATAGACAGATCGCTGAGATAGGTGCCTCACTGATTAAGCATTGGTAACTG
TCAGACCAAGTTTACTCATATATACTTTAGATTGATTTAAAACTTCATTTTTAATTTAAAAGGATCTAGG
TGAAGATCCTTTTTGATAATCTCATGACCAAAATCCCTTAACGTGAGTTTTCGTTCCACTGAGCGTCAGA
CCCCGTAGAAAAGATCAAAGGATCTTCTTGAGATCCTTTTTTTCTGCGCGTAATCTGCTGCTTGCAAACA
AAAAAACCACCGCTACCAGCGGTGGTTTGTTTGCCGGATCAAGAGCTACCAACTCTTTTTCCGAAGGTAA
CTGGCTTCAGCAGAGCGCAGATACCAAATACTGTTCTTCTAGTGTAGCCGTAGTTAGGCCACCACTTCAA
GAACTCTGTAGCACCGCCTACATACCTCGCTCTGCTAATCCTGTTACCAGTGGCTGCTGCCAGTGGCGAT
AAGTCGTGTCTTACCGGGTTGGACTCAAGACGATAGTTACCGGATAAGGCGCAGCGGTCGGGCTGAACGG
GGGGTTCGTGCACACAGCCCAGCTTGGAGCGAACGACCTACACCGAACTGAGATACCTACAGCGTGAGCT
ATGAGAAAGCGCCACGCTTCCCGAAGGGAGAAAGGCGGACAGGTATCCGGTAAGCGGCAGGGTCGGAACA
GGAGAGCGCACGAGGGAGCTTCCAGGGGGAAACGCCTGGTATCTTTATAGTCCTGTCGGGTTTCGCCACC
TCTGACTTGAGCGTCGATTTTTGTGATGCTCGTCAGGGGGGCGGAGCCTATGGAAAAACGCCAGCAACGC
GGCCTTTTTACGGTTCCTGGCCTTTTGCTGGCCTTTTGCTCACATGTTCTTTCCTGCGTTATCCCCTGAT
TCTGTGGATAACCGTATTACCGCCTTTGAGTGAGCTGATACCGCTCGCCGCAGCCGAACGACCGAGCGCA
GCGAGTCAGTGAGCGAGGAAGCGGAAGAGCGCCCAATACGCAAACCGCCTCTCCCCGCGCGTTGGCCGAT
TCATTAATGCAGCTGGCACGACAGGTTTCCCGACTGGAAAGCGGGCAGTGAGCGCAACGCAATTAATGTG
AGTTAGCTCACTCATTAGGCACCCCAGGCTTTACACTTTATGCTTCCGGCTCGTATGTTGTGTGGAATTG
TGAGCGGATAACAATTTCACACAGGAAACAGCTATGACCATGATTACGCCAAGCGCGCAATTAACCCTCA
CTAAAGGGAACAAAAGCTGGAGCTGCAAGCTTAATGTAGTCTTATGCAATACTCTTGTAGTCTTGCAACA
TGGTAACGATGAGTTAGCAACATGCCTTACAAGGAGAGAAAAAGCACCGTGCATGCCGATTGGTGGAAGT
AAGGTGGTACGATCGTGCCTTATTAGGAAGGCAACAGACGGGTCTGACATGGATTGGACGAACCACTGAA
TTGCCGCATTGCAGAGATATTGTATTTAAGTGCCTAGCTCGATACATAAACGGGTCTCTCTGGTTAGACC
AGATCTGAGCCTGGGAGCTCTCTGGCTAACTAGGGAACCCACTGCTTAAGCCTCAATAAAGCTTGCCTTG
AGTGCTTCAAGTAGTGTGTGCCCGTCTGTTGTGTGACTCTGGTAACTAGAGATCCCTCAGACCCTTTTAG
TCAGTGTGGAAAATCTCTAGCAGTGGCGCCCGAACAGGGACTTGAAAGCGAAAGGGAAACCAGAGGAGCT
CTCTCGACGCAGGACTCGGCTTGCTGAAGCGCGCACGGCAAGAGGCGAGGGGCGGCGACTGGTGAGTACG
CCAAAAATTTTGACTAGCGGAGGCTAGAAGGAGAGAGATGGGTGCGAGAGCGTCAGTATTAAGCGGGGGA
GAATTAGATCGCGATGGGAAAAAATTCGGTTAAGGCCAGGGGGAAAGAAAAAATATAAATTAAAACATAT
AGTATGGGCAAGCAGGGAGCTAGAACGATTCGCAGTTAATCCTGGCCTGTTAGAAACATCAGAAGGCTGT
AGACAAATACTGGGACAGCTACAACCATCCCTTCAGACAGGATCAGAAGAACTTAGATCATTATATAATA
CAGTAGCAACCCTCTATTGTGTGCATCAAAGGATAGAGATAAAAGACACCAAGGAAGCTTTAGACAAGAT
AGAGGAAGAGCAAAACAAAAGTAAGACCACCGCACAGCAAGCGGCCGCTGATCTTCAGACCTGGAGGAGG
AGATATGAGGGACAATTGGAGAAGTGAATTATATAAATATAAAGTAGTAAAAATTGAACCATTAGGAGTA
GCACCCACCAAGGCAAAGAGAAGAGTGGTGCAGAGAGAAAAAAGAGCAGTGGGAATAGGAGCTTTGTTCC
TTGGGTTCTTGGGAGCAGCAGGAAGCACTATGGGCGCAGCGTCAATGACGCTGACGGTACAGGCCAGACA
ATTATTGTCTGGTATAGTGCAGCAGCAGAACAATTTGCTGAGGGCTATTGAGGCGCAACAGCATCTGTTG
CAACTCACAGTCTGGGGCATCAAGCAGCTCCAGGCAAGAATCCTGGCTGTGGAAAGATACCTAAAGGATC
AACAGCTCCTGGGGATTTGGGGTTGCTCTGGAAAACTCATTTGCACCACTGCTGTGCCTTGGAATGCTAG
TTGGAGTAATAAATCTCTGGAACAGATTTGGAATCACACGACCTGGATGGAGTGGGACAGAGAAATTAAC
AATTACACAAGCTTAATACACTCCTTAATTGAAGAATCGCAAAACCAGCAAGAAAAGAATGAACAAGAAT
TATTGGAATTAGATAAATGGGCAAGTTTGTGGAATTGGTTTAACATAACAAATTGGCTGTGGTATATAAA
ATTATTCATAATGATAGTAGGAGGCTTGGTAGGTTTAAGAATAGTTTTTGCTGTACTTTCTATAGTGAAT
AGAGTTAGGCAGGGATATTCACCATTATCGTTTCAGACCCACCTCCCAACCCCGAGGGGACCCAGAGAGG
GCCTATTTCCCATGATTCCTTCATATTTGCATATACGATACAAGGCTGTTAGAGAGATAATTAGAATTAA
TTTGACTGTAAACACAAAGATATTAGTACAAAATACGTGACGTAGAAAGTAATAATTTCTTGGGTAGTTT
GCAGTTTTAAAATTATGTTTTAAAATGGACTATCATATGCTTACCGTAACTTGAAAGTATTTCGATTTCT
TGGCTTTATATATCTTGTGGAAAGGACGAAACACCGTTTCATATCACCTTACACTCGTTTTAGAGCTAGA
AATAGCAAGTTAAAATAAGGCTAGTCCGTTATCAACTTGAAAAAGTGGCACCGAGTCGGTGCTTTTTTAA
GCTTGGCGTAACTAGATCTTGAGACAAATGGCAGTATTCATCCACAATTTTAAAAGAAAAGGGGGGATTG
GGGGGTACAGTGCAGGGGAAAGAATAGTAGACATAATAGCAACAGACATACAAACTAAAGAATTACAAAA
ACAAATTACAAAAATTCAAAATTTTCGGGTTTATTACAGGGACAGCAGAGATCCACTTTGGCGCCGGCTC
GAGGGGG
Features (pLannotate 1.2.2; 29 found; start..end, strand, type, name):
     14..80      +  CDS            small t antigen (fragment): SV40 (simian virus 40) small t antigen
    106..317     +  promoter       EF-1α core promoter: core promoter for human elongation factor EF-1α
    318..1256    +  intron         EF-1α intron A: intron upstream of the start codon of human EF-1α
   1278..1877    +  CDS            PuroR (fragment): puromycin N-acetyltransferase; pac from Streptomyces; confers resistance to puromycin
   1893..2481    +  misc_feature   WPRE: woodchuck hepatitis virus posttranscriptional regulatory element
   2532..2551    +  misc_feature   cPPT/CTS (fragment): central polypurine tract and central termination sequence of HIV-1
   2553..2786    +  LTR            3' LTR (ΔU3): self-inactivating 3' long terminal repeat (LTR) from HIV-1
   2864..2985    +  polyA_signal   SV40 poly(A) signal: SV40 polyadenylation signal
   3025..3160    +  rep_origin     SV40 ori: SV40 origin of replication
   3181..3199    -  promoter       T7 promoter: promoter for bacteriophage T7 RNA polymerase
   3207..3362    +  CDS            lacZα (fragment): LacZα fragment of β-galactosidase; lacZ fragment
   3367..3795    +  rep_origin     f1 ori (sequence partly withheld): f1 bacteriophage origin of replication; arrow indicates direction of (+) strand synthesis
   3848..3952    +  promoter       AmpR promoter: bla
   3953..4813    +  CDS            AmpR: β-lactamase; bla; confers resistance to ampicillin, carbenicillin, and related antibiotics
   4984..5572    +  rep_origin     ori: high-copy-number ColE1/pMB1/pBR322/pUC origin of replication
   5755..5847    +  CDS            lacI (fragment): lac repressor; lacI; The lac repressor binds to the lac operator to inhibit transcription in E. coli. This inhibition can be relieved by adding lactose or isopropyl-β-D-thiogalactopyranoside (IPTG).
   5860..5881    +  protein_bind   CAP binding site: CAP binding activates transcription in the presence of cAMP. E. coli catabolite activator protein
   5896..5926    +  promoter       lac promoter: promoter for the E. coli lac operon
   5934..5950    +  protein_bind   lac operator: The lac repressor binds to the lac operator to inhibit transcription in E. coli. This inhibition can be relieved by adding lactose or isopropyl-β-D-thiogalactopyranoside (IPTG). lac repressor encoded by lacI
   5995..6013    +  promoter       T3 promoter: promoter for bacteriophage T3 RNA polymerase
   6041..6267    +  promoter       RSV promoter: Rous sarcoma virus enhancer/promoter
   6268..6448    +  LTR            5' LTR (truncated): truncated 5' long terminal repeat (LTR) from HIV-1
   6495..6620    +  misc_feature   HIV-1 Ψ: packaging signal of human immunodeficiency virus type 1
   6604..6967    +  CDS            HIV-1 gag (fragment): gag protein from human immunodeficiency virus 1; gag
   7113..7346    +  misc_feature   RRE: The Rev response element (RRE) of HIV-1 allows for Rev-dependent mRNA export from the nucleus to the cytoplasm.
   7723..7749    +  CDS            Rev (fragment): human immunodeficiency virus 1 (HIV-1) Rev protein; rev; enhances nuclear export of unspliced and incompletely spliced viral mRNAs
   7753..7993    +  promoter       U6 promoter: RNA polymerase III promoter for human U6 snRNA
   8023..8098    +  misc_RNA       gRNA scaffold: guide RNA scaffold for the Streptococcus pyogenes CRISPR/Cas9 system
   8154..8271    +  misc_feature   cPPT/CTS: central polypurine tract and central termination sequence of HIV-1
