[The description below was written by a language model from this plasmid's Addgene catalogue record and pLannotate feature annotations shown in this document.]
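Description:
PAPSS1 gRNA (BRDN0001148228) is a third-generation lentiviral CRISPR guide plasmid built on the lentiGuide-Puro backbone and carrying a single guide RNA directed against human PAPSS1, designed against the NM_005443.4 reference transcript. It is propagated in E. coli as a high-copy plasmid through a ColE1/pUC-type origin with ampicillin resistance (AmpR). The backbone also retains an f1 origin, an SV40 origin and poly(A) signal, and remnants of lac and T7/T3 cloning-vector sequences.

The lentiviral transfer cassette begins with an RSV promoter fused to a truncated HIV-1 5' LTR, which drives Tat-independent production of the viral genomic RNA in packaging cells. This is followed by the Ψ packaging signal with a partial gag sequence, and the Rev response element for Rev-dependent nuclear export. Within the proviral region, a human U6 RNA polymerase III promoter transcribes the PAPSS1-targeting spacer joined to the Streptococcus pyogenes Cas9 guide scaffold. A cPPT/CTS element lies downstream of this unit to aid nuclear import of the reverse-transcribed genome. A separate EF-1α core promoter with its intron A then expresses puromycin N-acetyltransferase, allowing puromycin selection of transduced mammalian cells. A WPRE enhances transcript expression, and the self-inactivating ΔU3 3' LTR closes the cassette.

The plasmid does not encode Cas9, so it is intended for use with a separate Cas9 lentivector or in cell lines that already express Cas9. In that setting it directs cleavage and knockout of PAPSS1. It belongs to a human kinome gRNA collection whose guides were chosen with optimized design rules for high on-target activity and reduced off-target effects.
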