Addgene plasmid #77613: PAPSS1 gRNA (BRDN0001148228)
Purpose: 3rd generation lentiviral gRNA plasmid targeting human PAPSS1
Depositing lab: John Doench & David Root. Depositing organization: Broad Institute. Publication: Optimized sgRNA design to maximize activity and minimize off-target effects of CRISPR-Cas9. Doench JG, Fusi N, Sullender M, Hegde M, Vaimberg EW, Donovan KF, Smith I, Tothova Z, Wilen C, Orchard R, Virgin HW, Listgarten J, Root DE. Nat Biotechnol. 2016 Jan 18. doi: 10.1038/nbt.3437. PubMed 26780180.
Backbone
  Vector backbone: lentiGuide-Puro
  Backbone manufacturer: Zhang Lab (Addgene plasmid # 52963)
  Vector type: Mammalian Expression, Lentiviral, CRISPR
  Selectable markers: Puromycin
Growth in bacteria
  Bacterial resistance: Ampicillin, 100 μg/mL
  Growth temperature: 37°C
  Growth strain: DH5alpha
  Copy number: High Copy
Gene/Insert
  Gene/Insert name: PAPSS1 (alt names: PAPSS1; NM_005443.4)
  gRNA/shRNA sequence: TTTCATATCACCTTACACTC
  Species: H. sapiens (human)
  Entrez Gene: PAPSS1 (a.k.a. ATPSK1, PAPSS, SK1)
  Promoter: hU6
  Cloning method: Unknown
  Sequencing primers: 5′ U6-F; 3′ pS2-R
Terms and licenses: Academic/Nonprofit Terms; Industry Terms: Not Available to Industry
Depositor comments: The gRNA was designed to target the following Genbank reference sequence(s): NM_005443.4. Note that this plasmid does NOT contain Cas9. It should be used in conjunction with lentiCas9-Blast (Addgene #52962) or otherwise with cell lines already expressing Cas9. Browse the full kinome gRNA library at http://www.addgene.org/pooled-library/broadgpp-human-kinome/ or visit http://www.broadinstitute.org/rnai/public/ for detailed protocols and information.
How to cite: PAPSS1 gRNA (BRDN0001148228) was a gift from John Doench & David Root (Addgene plasmid # 77613 ; http://n2t.net/addgene:77613 ; RRID:Addgene_77613)
