>Addgene plasmid #77613 | PAPSS1 gRNA (BRDN0001148228) | depositor partial sequence | sequence record 145073 | Target Sequence
TTTCATATCACCTTACACTC
