>Addgene plasmid #77613 | PAPSS1 gRNA (BRDN0001148228) | addgene partial sequence | sequence record 188101 | hU6-F
TAGAAAGTAATAATTTCTTGGGTAGTTTGCAGTTTTAAAATTATGTTTTAAAATGGACTATCATATGCTT
ACCGTAACTTGAAAGTATTTCGATTTCTTGGCTTTATATATCTTGTGGAAAGGACGAAACACCGTTTCAT
ATCACCTTACACTCGTTTTAGAGCTAGAAATAGCAAGTTAAAATAAGGCTAGTCCGTTATCAACTTGAAA
AAGTGGCACCGAGTCGGTGCTTTTTTAAGCTTGGCGTAACTAGATCTTGAGACAAATGGCAGTATTCATC
CACAATTTTAAAAGAAAAGGGGGGATTGGGGGGTACAGTGCAGGGGAAAGAATAGTAGACATAATAGCAA
CAGACATACAAACTAAAGAATTACAAAAACAAATTACAAAAATTCAAAATTTTCGGGTTTATTACAGGGA
CAGCAGAGATCCACTTTGGCGCCGGCTCGAGGGGGCCCGGGTGCAAAGATGGATAAAGTTTTAAACAGAG
AGGAATCTTTGCAGCTAATGGACCTTCTAGGTCTTGAAAGGAGTGGGAATTGGCTCCGGTGCCCGTCAGT
GGGCAGAGCG
